>Addgene plasmid #113941 | pTorPE-jREX-GECO1 | depositor full sequence | sequence record 216432 | pTorPE-jREX-GECO1 sequence 5477 bps
AAGAAACCAATTGTCCATATTGCATCAGACATTGCCGTCACTGCGTCTTTTACTGGCTCTTCTCGCTAAC
CAAACCGGTAACCCCGCTTATTAAAAGCATTCTGTAACAAAGCGGGACCAAAGCCATGACAAAAACGCGT
AACAAAAGTGTCTATAATCACGGCAGAAAAGTCCACATTGATTATTTGCACGGCGTCACACTTTGCTATG
CCATAGCATTTTTATCCATAAGATTAGCGGATCCTACCTGACGCTTTTTATCGCAACTCTCTACTGTTTC
TCCATACCCGTTTTTTGGGCTAACAGGAGGAATTAACCATGGGTTTAAAGAGGAGAAAGGTCATGAACAA
TAACGATCTCTTTCAGGCATCACGTCGGCGTTTTCTGGCACAACTCGGCAGCTTAACCGACGCCGGGACG
CTGGGGCCGTCATTGTTAACGCCGCGACGTGCGACTGCGGCGCAAGCGGCGACTGACGCTTCTAGAGGTT
CTCATCATCATCATCATCATGGTATGGCTAGCATGACTGGAGGACAGCAAATGGGTCGGGATCTGTACGA
CGATGATGATAAGGATCTCGCCACAATGGTTGACTCTTCACGTCGTAAGTGGAATAAGGCAGGTCACGCA
GTCAGAGCTATAGGTCGGCTGAGCTCACGTTGGGTTTCCGAGTGGATGTACCCCGAGGACGGCGCCCTGA
AGAGCGTGATCAAGGAGGGGTTGAGGCTGAAGGACGGCGGCCACTACGCCGCCGAGGTCAGGACCACCTA
CAAGGCCAAAAAGCCCGTGCAGCTGCCCGGCGCCTACATCGTCGACATCAAGTTGGACATCGTGTCCCAC
AACGAGGACTACACCATCGTGGAACAGTGCGAACGCGCCGAGGGCCGCCACCCCACCGGCGGCATGGTCG
GGCTGTACAAGGGAGGTACAGGCGGGAGTCTGGTGAGCAAGGGCGAGGAGGATAACATGGCCATCATCAA
GGAGTTCATGCGCTTCAAGGTGCACATGGAGGGCTCCGTGAACGGCCACGAGTTCGAGATCGAGGGCGAG
GGCGAGGGCCGCCCCTACGAGGCCTTTCAGACCGCTAAGCTGAAGGTGACCAAGGGTGGCCCCCTGCCCT
TCGCCTGGGACATCCTGTCCCTTCAGTTCATGTACGGCTCCAAGGCCTACATTAAGCACCCAGCCGACAT
CCCCGACTACTTCAAGCTGTCCTTCCCCGAGGGCTTCAGGTGGGAGCGCGTGATGATCTTCGAGGACGGC
GGCATTATTCACGTTAACCAGGACTCCTCCCTGCAGGACGGCGTATTCATCTACAAGGTGAAGCTGCGCG
GCACCAACTTCCCCCCCGACGGCCCCGTAATGCAGAAGAAGACCATGGGCTGGGAGCCTACGCGTGACGA
TCTGACTGAAGAGCAGATCGCAGAGTTTAAAGAGGCTTTCTCCCTATTTGACAAGGACGGGGATGGGACG
ATAACAACCAAGGAGCTGGGGACGGTGTTCCGGTCTCTGGGGCAGAACCCCACAGAAGCAGAGCTGCAGG
ACATGATCAATGAAGTAGATGCCGACGGTGACGGCACATTCGACTTCCCTGAGTTCCTGACGATGATGGC
AAGGAAAATGAATGACTCAGACAGTGAAGAGGAAATTAGAGAAGCGTTCCGCGTGTTTGATAAGGACGGC
AATGGCTACATCGGCGCAGCAGAGCTTCGCCACGTGATGACAGACCTTGGAGAGAAGTTAACAGATGAGG
AGGTTGATGAAATGATCAGGGTAGCAGACATCGATGGGGATGGTCAGGTAAACTACGAAGAGTTTGTACA
AATGATGACAGCGAAGTAGAAGCTTGGCTGTTTTGGCGGATGAGAGAAGATTTTCAGCCTGATACAGATT
AAATCAGAACGCAGAAGCGGTCTGATAAAACAGAATTTGCCTGGCGGCAGTAGCGCGGTGGTCCCACCTG
ACCCCATGCCGAACTCAGAAGTGAAACGCCGTAGCGCCGATGGTAGTGTGGGGTCTCCCCATGCGAGAGT
AGGGAACTGCCAGGCATCAAATAAAACGAAAGGCTCAGTCGAAAGACTGGGCCTTTCGTTTTATCTGTTG
TTTGTCGGTGAACGCTCTCCTGAGTAGGACAAATCCGCCGGGAGCGGATTTGAACGTTGCGAAGCAACGG
CCCGGAGGGTGGCGGGCAGGACGCCCGCCATAAACTGCCAGGCATCAAATTAAGCAGAAGGCCATCCTGA
CGGATGGCCTTTTTGCGTTTCTACAAACTCTTTTGTTTATTTTTCTAAATACATTCAAATATGTATCCGC
TCATGAGACAATAACCCTGATAAATGCTTCAATAATATTGAAAAAGGAAGAGTATGAGTATTCAACATTT
CCGTGTCGCCCTTATTCCCTTTTTTGCGGCATTTTGCCTTCCTGTTTTTGCTCACCCAGAAACGCTGGTG
AAAGTAAAAGATGCTGAAGATCAGTTGGGTGCACGAGTGGGTTACATCGAACTGGATCTCAACAGCGGTA
AGATCCTTGAGAGTTTTCGCCCCGAAGAACGTTTTCCAATGATGAGCACTTTTAAAGTTCTGCTATGTGG
CGCGGTATTATCCCGTGTTGACGCCGGGCAAGAGCAACTCGGTCGCCGCATACACTATTCTCAGAATGAC
TTGGTTGAGTACTCACCAGTCACAGAAAAGCATCTTACGGATGGCATGACAGTAAGAGAATTATGCAGTG
CTGCCATAACCATGAGTGATAACACTGCGGCCAACTTACTTCTGACAACGATCGGAGGACCGAAGGAGCT
AACCGCTTTTTTGCACAACATGGGGGATCATGTAACTCGCCTTGATCGTTGGGAACCGGAGCTGAATGAA
GCCATACCAAACGACGAGCGTGACACCACGATGCCTGTAGCAATGGCAACAACGTTGCGCAAACTATTAA
CTGGCGAACTACTTACTCTAGCTTCCCGGCAACAATTAATAGACTGGATGGAGGCGGATAAAGTTGCAGG
ACCACTTCTGCGCTCGGCCCTTCCGGCTGGCTGGTTTATTGCTGATAAATCTGGAGCCGGTGAGCGTGGG
TCTCGCGGTATCATTGCAGCACTGGGGCCAGATGGTAAGCCCTCCCGTATCGTAGTTATCTACACGACGG
GGAGTCAGGCAACTATGGATGAACGAAATAGACAGATCGCTGAGATAGGTGCCTCACTGATTAAGCATTG
GTAACTGTCAGACCAAGTTTACTCATATATACTTTAGATTGATTTAAAACTTCATTTTTAATTTAAAAGG
ATCTAGGTGAAGATCCTTTTTGATAATCTCATGACCAAAATCCCTTAACGTGAGTTTTCGTTCCACTGAG
CGTCAGACCCCGTAGAAAAGATCAAAGGATCTTCTTGAGATCCTTTTTTTCTGCGCGTAATCTGCTGCTT
GCAAACAAAAAAACCACCGCTACCAGCGGTGGTTTGTTTGCCGGATCAAGAGCTACCAACTCTTTTTCCG
AAGGTAACTGGCTTCAGCAGAGCGCAGATACCAAATACTGTCCTTCTAGTGTAGCCGTAGTTAGGCCACC
ACTTCAAGAACTCTGTAGCACCGCCTACATACCTCGCTCTGCTAATCCTGTTACCAGTGGCTGCTGCCAG
TGGCGATAAGTCGTGTCTTACCGGGTTGGACTCAAGACGATAGTTACCGGATAAGGCGCAGCGGTCGGGC
TGAACGGGGGGTTCGTGCACACAGCCCAGCTTGGAGCGAACGACCTACACCGAACTGAGATACCTACAGC
GTGAGCTATGAGAAAGCGCCACGCTTCCCGAAGGGAGAAAGGCGGACAGGTATCCGGTAAGCGGCAGGGT
CGGAACAGGAGAGCGCACGAGGGAGCTTCCAGGGGGAAACGCCTGGTATCTTTATAGTCCTGTCGGGTTT
CGCCACCTCTGACTTGAGCGTCGATTTTTGTGATGCTCGTCAGGGGGGCGGAGCCTATGGAAAAACGCCA
GCAACGCGGCCTTTTTACGGTTCCTGGCCTTTTGCTGGCCTTTTGCTCACATGTTCTTTCCTGCGTTATC
CCCTGATTCTGTGGATAACCGTATTACCGCCTTTGAGTGAGCTGATACCGCTCGCCGCAGCCGAACGACC
GAGCGCAGCGAGTCAGTGAGCGAGGAAGCGGAAGAGCGCCTGATGCGGTATTTTCTCCTTACGCATCTGT
GCGGTATTTCACACCGCATATGGTGCACTCTCAGTACAATCTGCTCTGATGCCGCATAGTTAAGCCAGTA
TACACTCCGCTATCGCTACGTGACTGGGTCATGGCTGCGCCCCGACACCCGCCAACACCCGCTGACGCGC
CCTGACGGGCTTGTCTGCTCCCGGCATCCGCTTACAGACAAGCTGTGACCGTCTCCGGGAGCTGCATGTG
TCAGAGGTTTTCACCGTCATCACCGAAACGCGCGAGGCAGCAGATCAATTCGCGCGCGAAGGCGAAGCGG
CATGCATAATGTGCCTGTCAAATGGACGAAGCAGGGATTCTGCAAACCCTATGCTACTCCGTCAAGCCGT
CAATTGTCTGATTCGTTACCAATTATGACAACTTGACGGCTACATCATTCACTTTTTCTTCACAACCGGC
ACGGAACTCGCTCGGGCTGGCCCCGGTGCATTTTTTAAATACCCGCGAGAAATAGAGTTGATCGTCAAAA
CCAACATTGCGACCGACGGTGGCGATAGGCATCCGGGTGGTGCTCAAAAGCAGCTTCGCCTGGCTGATAC
GTTGGTCCTCGCGCCAGCTTAAGACGCTAATCCCTAACTGCTGGCGGAAAAGATGTGACAGACGCGACGG
CGACAAGCAAACATGCTGTGCGACGCTGGCGATATCAAAATTGCTGTCTGCCAGGTGATCGCTGATGTAC
TGACAAGCCTCGCGTACCCGATTATCCATCGGTGGATGGAGCGACTCGTTAATCGCTTCCATGCGCCGCA
GTAACAATTGCTCAAGCAGATTTATCGCCAGCAGCTCCGAATAGCGCCCTTCCCCTTGCCCGGCGTTAAT
GATTTGCCCAAACAGGTCGCTGAAATGCGGCTGGTGCGCTTCATCCGGGCGAAAGAACCCCGTATTGGCA
AATATTGACGGCCAGTTAAGCCATTCATGCCAGTAGGCGCGCGGACGAAAGTAAACCCACTGGTGATACC
ATTCGCGAGCCTCCGGATGACGACCGTAGTGATGAATCTCTCCTGGCGGGAACAGCAAAATATCACCCGG
TCGGCAAACAAATTCTCGTCCCTGATTTTTCACCACCCCCTGACCGCGAATGGTGAGATTGAGAATATAA
CCTTTCATTCCCAGCGGTCGGTCGATAAAAAAATCGAGATAACCGTTGGCCTCAATCGGCGTTAAACCCG
CCACCAGATGGGCATTAAACGAGTATCCCGGCAGCAGGGGATCATTTTGCGCTTCAGCCATACTTTTCAT
ACTCCCGCCATTCAGAG
Features (pLannotate 1.2.2; 17 found; start..end, strand, type, name):
      1..285     +  promoter       araBAD promoter: araBAD; promoter of the L-arabinose operon of E. coli; the araC regulatory gene is transcribed in the opposite direction (Guzman et al., 1995)
    343..480     +  CDS            torA (fragment): TORA_ECOLI - Experimental evidence at protein level: Swiss-Prot protein existence level 1. Reduces trimethylamine-N-oxide (TMAO) into trimethylamine; an anaerobic reaction coupled to energy-yielding reactions. From Escherichia coli (strain K12).
    493..513     +  CDS            capTEV™ (fragment): composite tag for in vivo biotinylation, TEV protease cleavage, and 6xHis tagging
    514..546     +  CDS            T7 tag (gene 10 leader): leader peptide from bacteriophage T7 gene 10 promotes efficient translation in E. coli
    550..573     +  CDS            Xpress™ tag: Xpress™ epitope tag, including an enterokinase recognition and cleavage site
    601..657     +  CDS            calmodulin-binding peptide: calmodulin-binding peptide from avian smooth muscle myosin light chain kinase
    663..1386    +  CDS            HyPerRed (fragment): red fluorescent genetically encoded indicator for H2O2 ()
   1396..1836    +  CDS            CALM1: CALM1_HUMAN - Also known as CALM, CAM, CAM1. Experimental evidence at protein level: Swiss-Prot protein existence level 1. (Microbial infection) Required for Legionella pneumophila SidJ glutamylase activity. From Homo sapiens (Human).
   1929..2044    +  ncRNA          5S rRNA: Accession: RF00001 - 5S ribosomal RNA
   2048..2134    +  terminator     rrnB T1 terminator: Escherichia coli rrnB; transcription terminator T1 from the E. coli rrnB gene
   2226..2253    +  terminator     rrnB T2 terminator: transcription terminator T2 from the E. coli rrnB gene
   2272..2363    +  promoter       AmpR promoter: bla
   2364..3224    +  CDS            AmpR: β-lactamase; bla; confers resistance to ampicillin, carbenicillin, and related antibiotics
   3395..3983    +  rep_origin     ori: high-copy-number ColE1/pMB1/pBR322/pUC origin of replication
   4169..4309    -  misc_feature   bom: basis of mobility region from pBR322
   4411..4451    -  CDS            rop (fragment): Rop protein, which maintains plasmids at low copy number; rop
   4573..5451    -  CDS            araC: L-arabinose regulatory protein; araC
