>Addgene plasmid #113941 | pTorPE-jREX-GECO1 | addgene full sequence | sequence record 221539 | Addgene NGS Result
TCGTGGAACAGTGCGAACGCGCCGAGGGCCGCCACCCCACCGGCGGCATGGTCGGGCTGTACAAGGGAGG
TACAGGCGGGAGTCTGGTGAGCAAGGGCGAGGAGGATAACATGGCCATCATCAAGGAGTTCATGCGCTTC
AAGGTGCACATGGAGGGCTCCGTGAACGGCCACGAGTTCGAGATCGAGGGCGAGGGCGAGGGCCGCCCCT
ACGAGGCCTTTCAGACCGCTAAGCTGAAGGTGACCAAGGGTGGCCCCCTGCCCTTCGCCTGGGACATCCT
GTCCCTTCAGTTCATGTACGGCTCCAAGGCCTACATTAAGCACCCAGCCGACATCCCCGACTACTTCAAG
CTGTCCTTCCCCGAGGGCTTCAGGTGGGAGCGCGTGATGATCTTCGAGGACGGCGGCATTATTCACGTTA
ACCAGGACTCCTCCCTGCAGGACGGCGTATTCATCTACAAGGTGAAGCTGCGCGGCACCAACTTCCCCCC
CGACGGCCCCGTAATGCAGAAGAAGACCATGGGCTGGGAGCCTACGCGTGACGATCTGACTGAAGAGCAG
ATCGCAGAGTTTAAAGAGGCTTTCTCCCTATTTGACAAGGACGGGGATGGGACGATAACAACCAAGGAGC
TGGGGACGGTGTTCCGGTCTCTGGGGCAGAACCCCACAGAAGCAGAGCTGCAGGACATGATCAATGAAGT
AGATGCCGACGGTGACGGCACATTCGACTTCCCTGAGTTCCTGACGATGATGGCAAGGAAAATGAATGAC
TCAGACAGTGAAGAGGAAATTAGAGAAGCGTTCCGCGTGTTTGATAAGGACGGCAATGGCTACATCGGCG
CAGCAGAGCTTCGCCACGTGATGACAGACCTTGGAGAGAAGTTAACAGATGAGGAGGTTGATGAAATGAT
CAGGGTAGCAGACATCGATGGGGATGGTCAGGTAAACTACGAAGAGTTTGTACAAATGATGACAGCGAAG
TAGAAGCTTGGCTGTTTTGGCGGATGAGAGAAGATTTTCAGCCTGATACAGATTAAATCAGAACGCAGAA
GCGGTCTGATAAAACAGAATTTGCCTGGCGGCAGTAGCGCGGTGGTCCCACCTGACCCCATGCCGAACTC
AGAAGTGAAACGCCGTAGCGCCGATGGTAGTGTGGGGTCTCCCCATGCGAGAGTAGGGAACTGCCAGGCA
TCAAATAAAACGAAAGGCTCAGTCGAAAGACTGGGCCTTTCGTTTTATCTGTTGTTTGTCGGTGAACGCT
CTCCTGAGTAGGACAAATCCGCCGGGAGCGGATTTGAACGTTGCGAAGCAACGGCCCGGAGGGTGGCGGG
CAGGACGCCCGCCATAAACTGCCAGGCATCAAATTAAGCAGAAGGCCATCCTGACGGATGGCCTTTTTGC
GTTTCTACAAACTCTTTTGTTTATTTTTCTAAATACATTCAAATATGTATCCGCTCATGAGACAATAACC
CTGATAAATGCTTCAATAATATTGAAAAAGGAAGAGTATGAGTATTCAACATTTCCGTGTCGCCCTTATT
CCCTTTTTTGCGGCATTTTGCCTTCCTGTTTTTGCTCACCCAGAAACGCTGGTGAAAGTAAAAGATGCTG
AAGATCAGTTGGGTGCACGAGTGGGTTACATCGAACTGGATCTCAACAGCGGTAAGATCCTTGAGAGTTT
TCGCCCCGAAGAACGTTTTCCAATGATGAGCACTTTTAAAGTTCTGCTATGTGGCGCGGTATTATCCCGT
GTTGACGCCGGGCAAGAGCAACTCGGTCGCCGCATACACTATTCTCAGAATGACTTGGTTGAGTACTCAC
CAGTCACAGAAAAGCATCTTACGGATGGCATGACAGTAAGAGAATTATGCAGTGCTGCCATAACCATGAG
TGATAACACTGCGGCCAACTTACTTCTGACAACGATCGGAGGACCGAAGGAGCTAACCGCTTTTTTGCAC
AACATGGGGGATCATGTAACTCGCCTTGATCGTTGGGAACCGGAGCTGAATGAAGCCATACCAAACGACG
AGCGTGACACCACGATGCCTGTAGCAATGGCAACAACGTTGCGCAAACTATTAACTGGCGAACTACTTAC
TCTAGCTTCCCGGCAACAATTAATAGACTGGATGGAGGCGGATAAAGTTGCAGGACCACTTCTGCGCTCG
GCCCTTCCGGCTGGCTGGTTTATTGCTGATAAATCTGGAGCCGGTGAGCGTGGGTCTCGCGGTATCATTG
CAGCACTGGGGCCAGATGGTAAGCCCTCCCGTATCGTAGTTATCTACACGACGGGGAGTCAGGCAACTAT
GGATGAACGAAATAGACAGATCGCTGAGATAGGTGCCTCACTGATTAAGCATTGGTAACTGTCAGACCAA
GTTTACTCATATATACTTTAGATTGATTTAAAACTTCATTTTTAATTTAAAAGGATCTAGGTGAAGATCC
TTTTTGATAATCTCATGACCAAAATCCCTTAACGTGAGTTTTCGTTCCACTGAGCGTCAGACCCCGTAGA
AAAGATCAAAGGATCTTCTTGAGATCCTTTTTTTCTGCGCGTAATCTGCTGCTTGCAAACAAAAAAACCA
CCGCTACCAGCGGTGGTTTGTTTGCCGGATCAAGAGCTACCAACTCTTTTTCCGAAGGTAACTGGCTTCA
GCAGAGCGCAGATACCAAATACTGTCCTTCTAGTGTAGCCGTAGTTAGGCCACCACTTCAAGAACTCTGT
AGCACCGCCTACATACCTCGCTCTGCTAATCCTGTTACCAGTGGCTGCTGCCAGTGGCGATAAGTCGTGT
CTTACCGGGTTGGACTCAAGACGATAGTTACCGGATAAGGCGCAGCGGTCGGGCTGAACGGGGGGTTCGT
GCACACAGCCCAGCTTGGAGCGAACGACCTACACCGAACTGAGATACCTACAGCGTGAGCTATGAGAAAG
CGCCACGCTTCCCGAAGGGAGAAAGGCGGACAGGTATCCGGTAAGCGGCAGGGTCGGAACAGGAGAGCGC
ACGAGGGAGCTTCCAGGGGGAAACGCCTGGTATCTTTATAGTCCTGTCGGGTTTCGCCACCTCTGACTTG
AGCGTCGATTTTTGTGATGCTCGTCAGGGGGGCGGAGCCTATGGAAAAACGCCAGCAACGCGGCCTTTTT
ACGGTTCCTGGCCTTTTGCTGGCCTTTTGCTCACATGTTCTTTCCTGCGTTATCCCCTGATTCTGTGGAT
AACCGTATTACCGCCTTTGAGTGAGCTGATACCGCTCGCCGCAGCCGAACGACCGAGCGCAGCGAGTCAG
TGAGCGAGGAAGCGGAAGAGCGCCTGATGCGGTATTTTCTCCTTACGCATCTGTGCGGTATTTCACACCG
CATATGGTGCACTCTCAGTACAATCTGCTCTGATGCCGCATAGTTAAGCCAGTATACACTCCGCTATCGC
TACGTGACTGGGTCATGGCTGCGCCCCGACACCCGCCAACACCCGCTGACGCGCCCTGACGGGCTTGTCT
GCTCCCGGCATCCGCTTACAGACAAGCTGTGACCGTCTCCGGGAGCTGCATGTGTCAGAGGTTTTCACCG
TCATCACCGAAACGCGCGAGGCAGCAGATCAATTCGCGCGCGAAGGCGAAGCGGCATGCATAATGTGCCT
GTCAAATGGACGAAGCAGGGATTCTGCAAACCCTATGCTACTCCGTCAAGCCGTCAATTGTCTGATTCGT
TACCAATTATGACAACTTGACGGCTACATCATTCACTTTTTCTTCACAACCGGCACGGAACTCGCTCGGG
CTGGCCCCGGTGCATTTTTTAAATACCCGCGAGAAATAGAGTTGATCGTCAAAACCAACATTGCGACCGA
CGGTGGCGATAGGCATCCGGGTGGTGCTCAAAAGCAGCTTCGCCTGGCTGATACGTTGGTCCTCGCGCCA
GCTTAAGACGCTAATCCCTAACTGCTGGCGGAAAAGATGTGACAGACGCGACGGCGACAAGCAAACATGC
TGTGCGACGCTGGCGATATCAAAATTGCTGTCTGCCAGGTGATCGCTGATGTACTGACAAGCCTCGCGTA
CCCGATTATCCATCGGTGGATGGAGCGACTCGTTAATCGCTTCCATGCGCCGCAGTAACAATTGCTCAAG
CAGATTTATCGCCAGCAGCTCCGAATAGCGCCCTTCCCCTTGCCCGGCGTTAATGATTTGCCCAAACAGG
TCGCTGAAATGCGGCTGGTGCGCTTCATCCGGGCGAAAGAACCCCGTATTGGCAAATATTGACGGCCAGT
TAAGCCATTCATGCCAGTAGGCGCGCGGACGAAAGTAAACCCACTGGTGATACCATTCGCGAGCCTCCGG
ATGACGACCGTAGTGATGAATCTCTCCTGGCGGGAACAGCAAAATATCACCCGGTCGGCAAACAAATTCT
CGTCCCTGATTTTTCACCACCCCCTGACCGCGAATGGTGAGATTGAGAATATAACCTTTCATTCCCAGCG
GTCGGTCGATAAAAAAATCGAGATAACCGTTGGCCTCAATCGGCGTTAAACCCGCCACCAGATGGGCATT
AAACGAGTATCCCGGCAGCAGGGGATCATTTTGCGCTTCAGCCATACTTTTCATACTCCCGCCATTCAGA
GAAGAAACCAATTGTCCATATTGCATCAGACATTGCCGTCACTGCGTCTTTTACTGGCTCTTCTCGCTAA
CCAAACCGGTAACCCCGCTTATTAAAAGCATTCTGTAACAAAGCGGGACCAAAGCCATGACAAAATCGCG
TAACAAAAGTGTCTATAATCACGGCAGAAAAGTCCACATTGATTATTTGCACGGCGTCACACTTTGCTAT
GCCATAGCATTTTTATCCATAAGATTAGCGGATCCTACCTGACGCTTTTTATCGCAACTCTCTACTGTTT
CTCCATACCCGTTTTTTGGGCTAACAGGAGGAATTAACCATGGGTTTAAAGAGGAGAAAGGTCATGAACA
ATAACGATCTCTTTCAGGCATCACGTCGGCGTTTTCTGGCACAACTCGGCAGCTTAACCGACGCCGGGAC
GCTGGGGCCGTCATTGTTAACGCCGCGACGTGCGACTGCGGCGCAAGCGGCGACTGACGCTTCTAGAGGT
TCTCATCATCATCATCATCATGGTATGGCTAGCATGACTGGAGGACAGCAAATGGGTCGGGATCTGTACG
ACGATGATGATAAGGATCTCGCCACAATGGTTGACTCTTCACGTCGTAAGTGGAATAAGGCAGGTCACGC
AGTCAGAGCTATAGGTCGGCTGAGCTCACGTTGGGTTTCCGAGTGGATGTACCCCGAGGACGGCGCCCTG
AAGAGCGTGATCAAGGAGGGGTTGAGGCTGAAGGACGGCGGCCACTACGCCGCCGAGGTCAGGACCACCT
ACAAGGCCAAAAAGCCCGTGCAGCTGCCCGGCGCCTACATCGTCGACATCAAGTTGGACATCGTGTCCCA
CAACGAGGACTACACCA
Features (pLannotate 1.2.2; 17 found; start..end, strand, type, name):
    540..980     +  CDS            CALM1: CALM1_HUMAN - Also known as CALM, CAM, CAM1. Experimental evidence at protein level: Swiss-Prot protein existence level 1. (Microbial infection) Required for Legionella pneumophila SidJ glutamylase activity. From Homo sapiens (Human).
   1073..1188    +  ncRNA          5S rRNA: Accession: RF00001 - 5S ribosomal RNA
   1192..1278    +  terminator     rrnB T1 terminator: Escherichia coli rrnB; transcription terminator T1 from the E. coli rrnB gene
   1370..1397    +  terminator     rrnB T2 terminator: transcription terminator T2 from the E. coli rrnB gene
   1416..1507    +  promoter       AmpR promoter: bla
   1508..2368    +  CDS            AmpR: β-lactamase; bla; confers resistance to ampicillin, carbenicillin, and related antibiotics
   2539..3127    +  rep_origin     ori: high-copy-number ColE1/pMB1/pBR322/pUC origin of replication
   3313..3453    -  misc_feature   bom: basis of mobility region from pBR322
   3555..3595    -  CDS            rop (fragment): Rop protein, which maintains plasmids at low copy number; rop
   3717..4595    -  CDS            araC: L-arabinose regulatory protein; araC
   4622..4906    +  promoter       araBAD promoter: araBAD; promoter of the L-arabinose operon of E. coli; the araC regulatory gene is transcribed in the opposite direction (Guzman et al., 1995)
   4964..5101    +  CDS            torA (fragment): TORA_ECOLI - Experimental evidence at protein level: Swiss-Prot protein existence level 1. Reduces trimethylamine-N-oxide (TMAO) into trimethylamine; an anaerobic reaction coupled to energy-yielding reactions. From Escherichia coli (strain K12).
   5114..5134    +  CDS            capTEV™ (fragment): composite tag for in vivo biotinylation, TEV protease cleavage, and 6xHis tagging
   5135..5167    +  CDS            T7 tag (gene 10 leader): leader peptide from bacteriophage T7 gene 10 promotes efficient translation in E. coli
   5171..5194    +  CDS            Xpress™ tag: Xpress™ epitope tag, including an enterokinase recognition and cleavage site
   5222..5278    +  CDS            calmodulin-binding peptide: calmodulin-binding peptide from avian smooth muscle myosin light chain kinase
   5284..530     +  CDS            HyPerRed (fragment) (across the origin): red fluorescent genetically encoded indicator for H2O2 ()
