[The description below was written by a language model from this plasmid's Addgene catalogue record and pLannotate feature annotations shown in this document.]
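Description:
pTorPE-jREX-GECO1 is a bacterial expression plasmid for producing jREX-GECO1, a synthetic red fluorescent genetically encoded Ca2+ indicator, in E. coli. The pTorPE backbone carries a high-copy ColE1/pMB1-type origin with the pBR322 bom region and only a fragment of rop, and it is selected through the β-lactamase (AmpR) gene under its own promoter. Expression is driven by the arabinose-inducible araBAD promoter. The divergently transcribed araC regulator is on the same plasmid, and transcription ends at the rrnB T1 and T2 terminators downstream of the insert.

The open reading frame begins with a modified TorA signal peptide supplied by the backbone, a twin-arginine (Tat) pathway leader that directs folded protein to the periplasm. It is followed by a 6xHis tag (annotated as a capTEV fragment), the T7 gene 10 leader and an Xpress epitope with an enterokinase site. The sensor has the usual GECO architecture: a calmodulin-binding peptide from smooth muscle myosin light chain kinase, a red fluorescent protein domain and calmodulin. Ca2+-dependent binding of calmodulin to the peptide alters the chromophore environment and therefore the fluorescence. The automated annotation labels the fluorescent domain as a HyPerRed fragment and the calmodulin as human CALM1. These are best read as similarity matches to related sequences rather than as the true identity of the parts.

The depositor and sequencing-derived records are both 5,477 nt and show the same features in the same order, differing only in start position, whereas the catalogue lists a total size of 5,315 bp. The plasmid is suited to arabinose-induced expression and His-tag purification of the indicator for in vitro characterisation of its fluorescence response.
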