Addgene plasmid #113941: pTorPE-jREX-GECO1
Purpose: Bacterial expression of red fluorescent Ca2+ sensor jREX-GECO1
Depositing lab: Robert Campbell & Thomas Hughes. Depositing organization: University of Alberta. Publication: Understanding the Fluorescence Change in Red Genetically Encoded Calcium Ion Indicators. Molina RS, Qian Y, Wu J, Shen Y, Campbell RE, Drobizhev M, Hughes TE. Biophys J. 2019 May 21;116(10):1873-1886. doi: 10.1016/j.bpj.2019.04.007. Epub 2019 Apr 13. PubMed 31054773.
Backbone
  Vector backbone: pTorPE
  Backbone manufacturer: ThermoFisher Scientific
  Backbone size w/o insert (bp): 4064
  Total vector size (bp): 5315
  Vector type: Bacterial Expression
Growth in bacteria
  Bacterial resistance: Ampicillin, 100 μg/mL
  Growth temperature: 37°C
  Growth strain: DH5alpha
  Growth instructions: For inducing protein expression with arabinose, grow in DH10B cells.
  Copy number: High Copy
Gene/Insert
  Gene/Insert name: jREX-GECO1
  Species: Synthetic
  Insert size (bp): 1251
  Tag / fusion protein: 6xHis (N terminal on insert); Modified TorA MNNNDLFQASRRRFLAQLG[G to S]LT[V to D]AG[M to T]LGPSLLTPRRATAAQAATDAS (N terminal on backbone)
Resource information
  A portion of this plasmid was derived from a plasmid made by: Robert Campbell, University of Alberta.
Terms and licenses: Academic/Nonprofit Terms; Industry Terms: Not Available to Industry
Depositor comments: Please visit https://www.biorxiv.org/content/early/2018/10/04/435891 for bioRxiv preprint.
How to cite: pTorPE-jREX-GECO1 was a gift from Robert Campbell & Thomas Hughes (Addgene plasmid # 113941 ; http://n2t.net/addgene:113941 ; RRID:Addgene_113941)
